>Addgene plasmid #219410 | pKL1-422 | addgene full sequence | sequence record 434483 | Addgene NGS Result
AACGGAATTCAGACGCTGCTCGGATCCCAGATCCGCCAGGCGTGTATATATAGCGTGGATGGCCAGGCAA
CTTTAGTGCTGACACATACAGGCATATATATATGTGTGCGACGACACATGATCATATGGCATGCATGTGC
TCTGTATGTATATAAAACTCTTGTTTTCTTCTTTTCTCTAAATATTCTTTCCTTATACATTAGGACCTTT
GCAGCATAAATTACTATACTTCTATAGACACACAAACACAAATACACACACTAAAGATCTATGTCTAAAG
GTGAAGAATTATTCACTGGTGTTGTCCCAATTTTGGTTGAATTAGATGGTGATGTTAATGGTCACAAATT
TTCTGTCTCCGGTGAAGGTGAAGGTGATGCTACTTACGGTAAATTGACCTTAAAATTGATTTGTACTACT
GGTAAATTGCCAGTTCCATGGCCAACCTTAGTCACTACTTTAGGTTATGGTTTGCAATGTTTTGCTAGAT
ACCCAGATCATATGAAACAACATGACTTTTTCAAGTCTGCCATGCCAGAAGGTTATGTTCAAGAAAGAAC
TATTTTTTTCAAAGATGACGGTAACTACAAGACCAGAGCTGAAGTCAAGTTTGAAGGTGATACCTTAGTT
AATAGAATCGAATTAAAAGGTATTGATTTTAAAGAAGGTGGTAACATTTTAGGTCACAAATTGGAATACA
ACTATAACTCTCACAATGTTTACATCACTGCTGACAAACAAAAGAATGGTATCAAAGCTAACTTCAAAAT
TAGACACAACATTGAAGATGGTGGTGTTCAATTAGCTGACCATTATCAACAAAATACTCCAATTGGTGAT
GGTCCAGTCTTGTTACCAGACAACCATTACTTATCCTATCAATCTGCCTTATCCAAAGATCCAAACGAAA
AGAGAGATCACATGGTCTTGTTAGAATTTGTTACTGCTGCTGGTATTACCCATGGTATGGATGAATTGTA
CAAAGGATCCTAACTCGAGATCCGCTCTAACCGAAAAGGAAGGAGTTAGACAACCTGAAGTCTAGGTCCC
TATTTATTTTTTTATAGTTATGTTAGTATTAAGAACGTTATTTATATTTCAAATTTTTCTTTTTTTTCTG
TACAGACGCGTGTACGCATGTAACATTATACTGAAAACCTTGCTTGAGAAGGTTTTGGGACGCTCGAAGG
CTGCCAATGAGACGACGGGGTCATCACGGCTCATCATGCGCCAAACAAATGTGTGCAATACACGCTCGGA
TGACTGCATGATGACCGCACTGACTGGGGACAGCAGATCCACCTAAGCCTGTGAGAGAAGCAGACACCCG
ACAGATCAAGGCAGTTAACTAGTGCACTGCAGTACACGGTTTCCTTGAAATTTTTTTGATTCGGTAATCT
CCGAACAGAAGGAAGAACGAAGGAAGGAGCACAGACTTAGATTGGTATATATACGCATATGTAGTGTTGA
AGAAACATGAAATTGCCCAGTATTCTTAACCCAACTGCACAGAACAAAAACGTGCAGGAAACGAAGATAA
ATCATGTCGAAAGCTACATATAAGGAACGTGCTGCTACTCATCCTAGTCCTGTTGCTGCCAAGCTATTTA
ATATCATGCACGAAAAGCAAACAAACTTGTGTGCTTCATTGGATGTTCGTACCACCAAGGAATTACTGGA
GTTAGTTGAAGCATTAGGTCCCAAAATTTGTTTACTAAAAACACATGTGGATATCTTGACTGATTTTTCC
ATGGAGGGCACAGTTAAGCCGCTAAAGGCATTATCCGCCAAGTACAATTTTTTACTCTTCGAGGACAGAA
AATTTGCTGACATTGGTAATACAGTCAAATTGCAGTACTCTGCGGGTGTATACAGAATAGCAGAATGGGC
AGACATTACGAATGCACACGGTGTGGTGGGCCCAGGTATTGTTAGCGGTTTGAAGCAGGCGGCAGAAGAA
GTAACAAAGGAACCTAGAGGCCTTTTGATGTTAGCAGAATTGTCATGCAAGGGCTCCCTATCTACTGGAG
AATATACTAAGGGTACTGTTGACATTGCGAAGAGCGACAAAGATTTTGTTATCGGCTTTATTGCTCAAAG
AGACATGGGTGGAAGAGATGAAGGTTACGATTGGTTGATTATGACACCCGGTGTGGGTTTAGATGACAAG
GGAGATGCATTGGGTCAACAGTATAGAACCGTGGATGATGTGGTTTCTACAGGATCTGACATTATTATTG
TTGGAAGAGGACTATTTGCAAAGGGAAGGGATGCTAAGGTAGAGGGTGAACGTTACAGAAAAGCAGGCTG
GGAAGCATATTTGAGAAGATGCGGCCAGCAAAACTAAAAAACTGTATTATAAGTAAATGCATGTATACTA
AACTCACAAATTAGAGCTTCAATTTAATTATATCAGTTATTACCCGAGTAGAGCACTTGAATCCACTGCC
CCGGGAATCTCGGTCGTAATGATTTCTATAATGACGAAAAAAAAAAAATTGGAAAGAAAAAGCTTCATGG
CCTTTATAAAAAGGAACTATCCAATACCTCGCCAGAACCAAGTAACAGTATTTTACGGGGCACAAATCAA
GAACAATAAGACAGGACTGTAAAGATGGACGCATTGAACTCCAAAGAACAACAAGAGTTCCAAAAAGTAG
TGGAACAAAAGCAAATGAAGGATTTCATGCGTTTGTACTCTAATCTGGTAGAAAGATGTTTCACAGACTG
TGTCAATGACTTCACAACATCAAAGCTAACCAATAAGGAACAAACATGCATCATGAAGTGCTCAGAAAAG
TTCTTGAAGCATAGCGAACGTGTAGGGCAGCGTTTCCAAGAACAAAACGCTGCCTTGGGACAAGGCTTGG
GCCGATAAGGTGTACTGGCGTATATATATCTAATTATGTATCTCTGGTGTAGCCCATTTTTAGCATGTAA
ATATAAAGACCGAGCGGCCGCGATTATCAAAAAGGATCTTCACCTAGATCCTTTTAAATTAAAAATGAAG
TTTTAAATCAATCTAAAGTATATATGAGTAAACTTGGTCTGACAGTTACCAATGCTTAATCAGTGAGGCA
CCTATCTCAGCGATCTGTCTATTTCGTTCATCCATAGTTGCCTGACTCCCCGTCGTGTAGATAACTACGA
TACGGGAGGGCTTACCATCTGGCCCCAGTGCTGCAATGATACCGCGGGACCCACGCTCACCGGCTCCAGA
TTTATCAGCAATAAACCAGCCAGCCGGAAGGGCCGAGCGCAGAAGTGGTCCTGCAACTTTATCCGCCTCC
ATCCAGTCTATTAATTGTTGCCGGGAAGCTAGAGTAAGTAGTTCGCCAGTTAATAGTTTGCGCAACGTTG
TTGCCATTGCTACAGGCATCGTGGTGTCACGCTCGTCGTTTGGTATGGCTTCATTCAGCTCCGGTTCCCA
ACGATCAAGGCGAGTTACATGATCCCCCATGTTGTGCAAAAAAGCGGTTAGCTCCTTCGGTCCTCCGATC
GTTGTCAGAAGTAAGTTGGCCGCAGTGTTATCACTCATGGTTATGGCAGCACTGCATAATTCTCTTACTG
TCATGCCATCCGTAAGATGCTTTTCTGTGACTGGTGAGTACTCAACCAAGTCATTCTGAGAATAGTGTAT
GCGGCGACCGAGTTGCTCTTGCCCGGCGTCAATACGGGATAATACCGCGCCACATAGCAGAACTTTAAAA
GTGCTCATCATTGGAAAACGTTCTTCGGGGCGAAAACTCTCAAGGATCTTACCGCTGTTGAGATCCAGTT
CGATGTAACCCACTCGTGCACCCAACTGATCTTCAGCATCTTTTACTTTCACCAGCGTTTCTGGGTGAGC
AAAAACAGGAAGGCAAAATGCCGCAAAAAAGGGAATAAGGGCGACACGGAAATGTTGAATACTCATACTC
TTCCTTTTTCAATATTATTGAAGCATTTATCAGGGTTATTGTCTCATGAGCGGATACATATTTGAATGTA
TTTAGAAAAATAAACAAATAGGGGTTCCGCGCACATTTCCCCGAAAAGTGCCACCTGTCATGACCAAAAT
CCCTTAACGTGAGTTTTCGTTCCACTGAGCGTCAGACCCCGTAGAAAAGATCAAAGGATCTTCTTGAGAT
CCTTTTTTTCTGCGCGTAATCTGCTGCTTGCAAACAAAAAAACCACCGCTACCAGCGGTGGTTTGTTTGC
CGGATCAAGAGCTACCAACTCTTTTTCCGAAGGTAACTGGCTTCAGCAGAGCGCAGATACCAAATACTGT
TCTTCTAGTGTAGCCGTAGTTAGGCCACCACTTCAAGAACTCTGTAGCACCGCCTACATACCTCGCTCTG
CTAATCCTGTTACCAGTGGCTGCTGCCAGTGGCGATAAGTCGTGTCTTACCGGGTTGGACTCAAGACGAT
AGTTACCGGATAAGGCGCAGCGGTCGGGCTGAACGGGGGGTTCGTGCACACAGCCCAGCTTGGAGCGAAC
GACCTACACCGAACTGAGATACCTACAGCGTGAGCTATGAGAAAGCGCCACGCTTCCCGAAGGGAGAAAG
GCGGACAGGTATCCGGTAAGCGGCAGGGTCGGAACAGGAGAGCGCACGAGGGAGCTTCCAGGGGGAAACG
CCTGGTATCTTTATAGTCCTGTCGGGTTTCGCCACCTCTGACTTGAGCGTCGATTTTTGTGATGCTCGTC
AGGGGGGCGGAGCCTATGGAAAAACGCCAGCAACGCGGCCTTTTTACGGTTCCTGGCCTTTTGCTGGCCT
TTTGCTCACATGTTCTTTCCTGCGTTATCCCCTGATTCTGTGGATAACCGTGCGGCCGCCAATGCTAAAT
TCGAGTGAAACACAGGAAGATCAGAAAATCCTCATTTCATCCATATTAACAATAATTTCAAATGTTTATT
TGCATTATTTGAAACTAGGCAAGACAAGCAACGAAACGTTTTTGAAAATTTTGAGTATTTTCAATAAATT
TGTAGAGGACTCAGATATTGAAAAAAAGCTACAGCAATTAATACTTGATAAGAAGAGTATTGAGAAGGGC
AACGGTTCATCATCTCATGGATCTGCACATGAACAAACACCAGAGTCAAACGACGTTGAAATTGAGGCTA
CTGCGCCAATTGATGACAATACAGACGATGATAACAAACCGAAGTTATCTGATGTAGAAAAGGATTAAAG
ATGCTAAGAGATAGTGATGATATTTCATAAATAATGTAATTCTATATATGTTAATTACCTTTTTTGCGAG
GCATATTTATGGTGAAGGATAAGTTTTGACCATCAAAGAAGGTTAATGTGGCTGTGGTTTCAGGGTCCAT
AAAGCCCACATGGATAACATTACCCCTGAATTCGCATCTAGATGGTAGAGCCACAAACAGCCGGTACAAG
CAACGATCTCCAGGACCATCTGAATCATGCGCGGATGACACGAACTCACGACGGCGATCACAGACATTAA
CCCACAGTACAGACACTGCGACAACGTGGCAATTCGTCGCAATACCGTCTCACTGAACTGGCCGATAATT
GCAGACG
Features (pLannotate 1.2.2; 9 found; start..end, strand, type, name):
    271..984     +  CDS            YPet: yellow fluorescent protein optimized for FRET with CyPet (Nguyen and Daugherty, 2005)
   1000..1189    +  terminator     CYC1 terminator: S. cerevisiae CYC1; transcription terminator for CYC1
   1367..1543    +  promoter       URA3 promoter (fragment): S. cerevisiae URA3
   1544..2347    +  CDS            URA3: orotidine-5'-phosphate decarboxylase, required for uracil biosynthesis; S. cerevisiae URA3; yeast auxotrophic marker, counterselectable with 5-fluoroorotic acid (5-FOA)
   2615..2875    +  CDS            TIM9: TIM9_YEAST - Experimental evidence at protein level: Swiss-Prot protein existence level 1. Mitochondrial intermembrane chaperone that participates in the import and insertion of multi-pass transmembrane proteins into the mitochondrial inner membrane. Also required for the transfer of beta- barrel precursors from the TOM complex to the sorting and assembly machinery (SAM complex) of the outer membrane. Acts as a chaperone-like protein that protects the hydrophobic precursors from aggregation and guide them through the mitochondrial intermembrane space. Compared to TIM10, it may have a strong st
   3056..3916    -  CDS            AmpR: β-lactamase; bla; confers resistance to ampicillin, carbenicillin, and related antibiotics
   3917..4021    -  promoter       AmpR promoter: bla
   4124..4712    +  rep_origin     ori: high-copy-number ColE1/pMB1/pBR322/pUC origin of replication
   4819..5175    +  CDS            GEA2 (fragment): GEA2_YEAST - Experimental evidence at protein level: Swiss-Prot protein existence level 1. Activates the ARF proteins by exchanging bound GDP for free GTP. Plays a role in maintaining mitochondrial morphology (PubMed:25190516). From Saccharomyces cerevisiae (strain ATCC 204508 / S288c) (Baker's yeast).
