[The description below was written by a language model from this plasmid's Addgene catalogue record and pLannotate feature annotations shown in this document.]
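Description:
pKL1-422 is a yeast integrating reporter plasmid built by Golden Gate assembly on a URA3 integrating backbone, intended for Saccharomyces cerevisiae. It has no annotated yeast replication origin, consistent with maintenance by chromosomal integration rather than as an episome. In E. coli it is propagated through a high-copy ColE1/pUC-type origin with ampicillin selection from the bla gene and its promoter. In yeast, transformants are selected by uracil prototrophy through the URA3 promoter and coding sequence, a marker that can also be counterselected with 5-FOA. The annotated TIM9 coding sequence and GEA2 fragment are genes that neighbour URA3 in the yeast genome. They most likely represent flanking genomic sequence that serves as homology for targeting the URA3 locus, although the record does not state this explicitly.

The payload is a minimal synthetic reporter: a single copy of the 42-10 zinc finger operator placed upstream of a minimal CYC1 promoter, driving the yellow fluorescent protein Venus, followed by the CYC1 terminator. The operator and minimal promoter are not picked up by the automated annotation but would lie in the unannotated region ahead of the fluorescent protein gene. The annotation tool labels that gene as YPet, a closely related YFP variant, whereas the catalogue entry names it Venus. Because the minimal promoter should give little expression on its own, fluorescence reports recruitment of a synthetic zinc finger transcriptional activator that recognises the operator. The plasmid's stated purpose is to serve as the one-operator reporter for such an activator, in work on cooperative assembly of transcription factors, regulatory specificity and genetic circuit stability.
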