Addgene plasmid #219410: pKL1-422
Purpose: Reporter gene (1 operator) for zinc finger activator
Depositing lab: Ahmad Khalil. Depositing organization: Boston University Main Campus. Publication: Cooperative assembly confers regulatory specificity and long-term genetic circuit stability. Bragdon MDJ, Patel N, Chuang J, Levien E, Bashor CJ, Khalil AS. Cell. 2023 Aug 31;186(18):3810-3825.e18. doi: 10.1016/j.cell.2023.07.012. Epub 2023 Aug 7. PubMed 37552983.
Backbone
  Vector backbone: URA3 Integrating Vector
  Vector type: Yeast Expression
  Selectable markers: URA3
Growth in bacteria
  Bacterial resistance: Ampicillin, 100 μg/mL
  Growth temperature: 37°C
  Growth strain: DH5alpha
  Copy number: High Copy
Gene/Insert
  Gene/Insert name: (42-10 op)x1-minCyc1-Venus-tCyc1
  Species: S. cerevisiae (budding yeast)
  Cloning method: Golden Gate
Terms and licenses: Academic/Nonprofit Terms; Industry Terms: Not Available to Industry
How to cite: pKL1-422 was a gift from Ahmad Khalil (Addgene plasmid # 219410 ; http://n2t.net/addgene:219410 ; RRID:Addgene_219410)
